>Addgene plasmid #167828 | pLV x EF1a_EKAREN4-ires-puro | addgene full sequence | sequence record 330717 | Addgene NGS Result
CCTAAGAAGAAGCGTAAGGTGTAAGTCGACGGTCGAGTCGAGAAGCTAGCCTAGTGCCATTTGTTCAGTG
GTTCGTAGGGCTTTCCCCCACTGTTTGGCTTTCAGTTATATGGATGATGTGGTATTGGGGGCCAAGTCTG
TACAGCATCTTGAGTCCCTTTTTACCGCTGTTACCAATTTTCTTTTGTCTTTGGGTAAACCCGGGAATTC
CGCCCCTCTCCCCCCCTAACGTTACTGGCCGAAGCCGCTTGGAATAAGGCCGGTGTGCGTTTGTCTATAT
GTTATTTTCCACCATATTGCCGTCTTTTGGCAATGTGAGGGCCCGGAAACCTGGCCCTGTCTTCTTGACG
AGCATTCCTAGGGGTCTTTCCCCTCTCGCCAAAGGAATGCAAGGTCTGTTGAATGTCGTGAAGGAAGCAG
TTCCTCTGGAAGCTTCTTGAAGACAAACAACGTCTGTAGCGACCCTTTGCAGGCAGCGGAACCCCCCACC
TGGCGACAGGTGCCTCTGCGGCCAAAAGCCACGTGTATAAGATACACCTGCAAAGGCGGCACAACCCCAG
TGCCACGTTGTGAGTTGGATAGTTGTGGAAAGAGTCAAATGGCTCTCCTCAAGCGTATTCAACAAGGGGC
TGAAGGATGCCCAGAAGGTACCCCATTGTATGGGATCTGATCTGGGGCCTCGGTGCACATGCTTTACATG
TGTTTAGTCGAGGTTAAAAAAACGTCTAGGCCCCCCGAACCACGGGGACGTGGTTTTCCTTTGAAAAACA
CGATGATAATATGGATATGGCCACAACGGTCGCCACCATGACCGAGTACAAGCCCACGGTGCGCCTCGCC
ACCCGCGACGACGTCCCCAGGGCCGTACGCACCCTCGCCGCCGCGTTCGCCGACTACCCCGCCACGCGCC
ACACCGTCGATCCGGACCGCCACATCGAGCGGGTCACCGAGCTGCAAGAACTCTTCCTCACGCGCGTCGG
GCTCGACATCGGCAAGGTGTGGGTCGCGGACGACGGCGCCGCGGTGGCGGTCTGGACCACGCCGGAGAGC
GTCGAAGCGGGGGCGGTGTTCGCCGAGATCGGCCCGCGCATGGCCGAGTTGAGCGGTTCCCGGCTGGCCG
CGCAGCAACAGATGGAAGGCCTCCTGGCGCCGCACCGGCCCAAGGAGCCCGCGTGGTTCCTGGCCACCGT
CGGCGTCTCGCCCGACCACCAGGGCAAGGGTCTGGGCAGCGCCGTCGTGCTCCCCGGAGTGGAGGCGGCC
GAGCGCGCCGGGGTGCCCGCCTTCCTGGAGACCTCCGCGCCCCGCAACCTCCCCTTCTACGAGCGGCTCG
GCTTCACCGTCACCGCCGACGTCGAGGTGCCCGAAGGACCGCGCACCTGGTGCATGACCCGCAAGCCCGG
TGCCTGACGCCCGCCCCACGACCCGCAGCGCCCGACCGAAAGGAGCGCACGACCCCATGCATGTATTCAA
TCTAAGCAGGCTTTCACTTTCTCGCCAACTTACAAGGCCTTTCTGTGTAAACAATACCTGAACCTTTACC
CCGTTGCCCGGCAACGGCCAGGTCTGTGCCAAGTGTTTGCTGACGCAACCCCCACTGGCTGGGGCTTGGT
CATGGGCCATCAGCGCATGCGTGGAACCTTTTCGGCTCCTCTGCCGATCCATACTGCGGAACTCCTAGCC
GCTTGTTTTGCTCGCAGCAGGTCTGGAGCAAACATTATCGGGACTGATAACTCTGTTGTCCTATCCCGCA
AATATACATCGTTTCCATGGCTGCTAGGCTGTGCTGCCAACTGGATCCTGCGCGGGACGTCCTTTGTTTA
CGTCCCGTCGGCGCTGAATCCTGCGGACGACCCTTCTCGGGGTCGCTTGGGACTCTCTCGTCCCCTTCTC
CGTCTGCCGTTCCGACCGACCACGGGGCGCACCTCTCTTTACGCGGACTCCCCGTCTGTGCCTTCTCATC
TGCCGGACCGTGTGCACTTCGCTTCACCTCTGCACGTCGCATGGAGACCACCGTGAACGCCCACCAAATA
TTGCCCAAGGTCTTACATAAGAGGACTCTTGGACTCTCAGCAATGTCAACGACCGACCTTGAGGCATACT
TCAAAGACTGTTTGTTTAAAGACTGGGAGGAGTTGGGGGAGGAGATTAGGTTAAAGGTCTTTGTACTAGG
AGGCTGTAGGCATAAATTGGTCTGCGCACCAGCACCATGGCGCAATCACTAGAGCGGGGTACCTTTAAGA
CCAATGACTTACAAGGCAGCTGTAGATCTTAGCCACTTTTTAAAAGAAAAGGGGGGACTGGAAGGGCTAA
TTCACTCCCAACGAAGACAAGATCTGCTTTTTGCTTGTACTGGGTCTCTCTGGTTAGACCAGATCTGAGC
CTGGGAGCTCTCTGGCTAACTAGGGAACCCACTGCTTAAGCCTCAATAAAGCTTGCCTTGAGTGCTTCAA
GTAGTGTGTGCCCGTCTGTTGTGTGACTCTGGTAACTAGAGATCCCTCAGACCCTTTTAGTCAGTGTGGA
AAATCTCTAGCAGTAGTAGTTCATGTCATCTTATTATTCAGTATTTATAACTTGCAAAGAAATGAATATC
AGAGAGTGAGAGGAACTTGTTTATTGCAGCTTATAATGGTTACAAATAAAGCAATAGCATCACAAATTTC
ACAAATAAAGCATTTTTTTCACTGCATTCTAGTTGTGGTTTGTCCAAACTCATCAATGTATCTTATCATG
TCTGGCTCTAGCTATCCCGCCCCTAACTCCGCCCATCCCGCCCCTAACTCCGCCCAGTTCCGCCCATTCT
CCGCCCCATGGCTGACTAATTTTTTTTATTTATGCAGAGGCCGAGGCCGCCTCGGCCTCTGAGCTATTCC
AGAAGTAGTGAGGAGGCTTTTTTGGAGGCCTAGGGACGTACCCAATTCGCCCTATAGTGAGTCGTATTAC
GCGCGCTCACTGGCCGTCGTTTTACAACGTCGTGACTGGGAAAACCCTGGCGTTACCCAACTTAATCGCC
TTGCAGCACATCCCCCTTTCGCCAGCTGGCGTAATAGCGAAGAGGCCCGCACCGATCGCCCTTCCCAACA
GTTGCGCAGCCTGAATGGCGAATGGG
[124 nt withheld, positions 3107-3230]
C
[91 nt withheld, positions 3232-3322]
A
[49 nt withheld, positions 3324-3372]
CCTTTGACGTTGGAGTCCACGTTCTTT
[37 nt withheld, positions 3400-3436]
ACCCTATCTCGGTCTATTCTTTTGATTTATAAGGGATTTTGCCGATTTCGGCCTATTGGTTAAAAAATGA
GCTGATTTAACAAAAATTTAACGCGAATTTTAACAAAATATTAACGCTTACAATTTAGGTGGCACTTTTC
GGGGAAATGTGCGCGGAACCCCTATTTGTTTATTTTTCTAAATACATTCAAATATGTATCCGCTCATGAG
ACAATAACCCTGATAAATGCTTCAATAATATTGAAAAAGGAAGAGTATGAGTATTCAACATTTCCGTGTC
GCCCTTATTCCCTTTTTTGCGGCATTTTGCCTTCCTGTTTTTGCTCACCCAGAAACGCTGGTGAAAGTAA
AAGATGCTGAAGATCAGTTGGGTGCACGAGTGGGTTACATCGAACTGGATCTCAACAGCGGTAAGATCCT
TGAGAGTTTTCGCCCCGAAGAACGTTTTCCAATGATGAGCACTTTTAAAGTTCTGCTATGTGGCGCGGTA
TTATCCCGTATTGACGCCGGGCAAGAGCAACTCGGTCGCCGCATACACTATTCTCAGAATGACTTGGTTG
AGTACTCACCAGTCACAGAAAAGCATCTTACGGATGGCATGACAGTAAGAGAATTATGCAGTGCTGCCAT
AACCATGAGTGATAACACTGCGGCCAACTTACTTCTGACAACGATCGGAGGACCGAAGGAGCTAACCGCT
TTTTTGCACAACATGGGGGATCATGTAACTCGCCTTGATCGTTGGGAACCGGAGCTGAATGAAGCCATAC
CAAACGACGAGCGTGACACCACGATGCCTGTAGCAATGGCAACAACGTTGCGCAAACTATTAACTGGCGA
ACTACTTACTCTAGCTTCCCGGCAACAATTAATAGACTGGATGGAGGCGGATAAAGTTGCAGGACCACTT
CTGCGCTCGGCCCTTCCGGCTGGCTGGTTTATTGCTGATAAATCTGGAGCCGGTGAGCGTGGGTCTCGCG
GTATCATTGCAGCACTGGGGCCAGATGGTAAGCCCTCCCGTATCGTAGTTATCTACACGACGGGGAGTCA
GGCAACTATGGATGAACGAAATAGACAGATCGCTGAGATAGGTGCCTCACTGATTAAGCATTGGTAACTG
TCAGACCAAGTTTACTCATATATACTTTAGATTGATTTAAAACTTCATTTTTAATTTAAAAGGATCTAGG
TGAAGATCCTTTTTGATAATCTCATGACCAAAATCCCTTAACGTGAGTTTTCGTTCCACTGAGCGTCAGA
CCCCGTAGAAAAGATCAAAGGATCTTCTTGAGATCCTTTTTTTCTGCGCGTAATCTGCTGCTTGCAAACA
AAAAAACCACCGCTACCAGCGGTGGTTTGTTTGCCGGATCAAGAGCTACCAACTCTTTTTCCGAAGGTAA
CTGGCTTCAGCAGAGCGCAGATACCAAATACTGTTCTTCTAGTGTAGCCGTAGTTAGGCCACCACTTCAA
GAACTCTGTAGCACCGCCTACATACCTCGCTCTGCTAATCCTGTTACCAGTGGCTGCTGCCAGTGGCGAT
AAGTCGTGTCTTACCGGGTTGGACTCAAGACGATAGTTACCGGATAAGGCGCAGCGGTCGGGCTGAACGG
GGGGTTCGTGCACACAGCCCAGCTTGGAGCGAACGACCTACACCGAACTGAGATACCTACAGCGTGAGCT
ATGAGAAAGCGCCACGCTTCCCGAAGGGAGAAAGGCGGACAGGTATCCGGTAAGCGGCAGGGTCGGAACA
GGAGAGCGCACGAGGGAGCTTCCAGGGGGAAACGCCTGGTATCTTTATAGTCCTGTCGGGTTTCGCCACC
TCTGACTTGAGCGTCGATTTTTGTGATGCTCGTCAGGGGGGCGGAGCCTATGGAAAAACGCCAGCAACGC
GGCCTTTTTACGGTTCCTGGCCTTTTGCTGGCCTTTTGCTCACATGTTCTTTCCTGCGTTATCCCCTGAT
TCTGTGGATAACCGTATTACCGCCTTTGAGTGAGCTGATACCGCTCGCCGCAGCCGAACGACCGAGCGCA
GCGAGTCAGTGAGCGAGGAAGCGGAAGAGCGCCCAATACGCAAACCGCCTCTCCCCGCGCGTTGGCCGAT
TCATTAATGCAGCTGGCACGACAGGTTTCCCGACTGGAAAGCGGGCAGTGAGCGCAACGCAATTAATGTG
AGTTAGCTCACTCATTAGGCACCCCAGGCTTTACACTTTATGCTTCCGGCTCGTATGTTGTGTGGAATTG
TGAGCGGATAACAATTTCACACAGGAAACAGCTATGACCATGATTACGCCAAGCGCGCAATTAACCCTCA
CTAAAGGGAACAAAAGCTGGAGCTGCAAGCTTAATGTAGTCTTATGCAATACTCTTGTAGTCTTGCAACA
TGGTAACGATGAGTTAGCAACATGCCTTACAAGGAGAGAAAAAGCACCGTGCATGCCGATTGGTGGAAGT
AAGGTGGTACGATCGTGCCTTATTAGGAAGGCAACAGACGGGTCTGACATGGATTGGACGAACCACTGAA
TTGCCGCATTGCAGAGATATTGTATTTAAGTGCCTAGCTCGATACATAAACGGGTCTCTCTGGTTAGACC
AGATCTGAGCCTGGGAGCTCTCTGGCTAACTAGGGAACCCACTGCTTAAGCCTCAATAAAGCTTGCCTTG
AGTGCTTCAAGTAGTGTGTGCCCGTCTGTTGTGTGACTCTGGTAACTAGAGATCCCTCAGACCCTTTTAG
TCAGTGTGGAAAATCTCTAGCAGTGGCGCCCGAACAGGGACTTGAAAGCGAAAGGGAAACCAGAGGAGCT
CTCTCGACGCAGGACTCGGCTTGCTGAAGCGCGCACGGCAAGAGGCGAGGGGCGGCGACTGGTGAGTACG
CCAAAAATTTTGACTAGCGGAGGCTAGAAGGAGAGAGATGGGTGCGAGAGCGTCAGTATTAAGCGGGGGA
GAATTAGATCGCGATGGGAAAAAATTCGGTTAAGGCCAGGGGGAAAGAAAAAATATAAATTAAAACATAT
AGTATGGGCAAGCAGGGAGCTAGAACGATTCGCAGTTAATCCTGGCCTGTTAGAAACATCAGAAGGCTGT
AGACAAATACTGGGACAGCTACAACCATCCCTTCAGACAGGATCAGAAGAACTTAGATCATTATATAATA
CAGTAGCAACCCTCTATTGTGTGCATCAAAGGATAGAGATAAAAGACACCAAGGAAGCTTTAGACAAGAT
AGAGGAAGAGCAAAACAAAAGTAAGACCACCGCACAGCAAGCGGCCGCTGATCTTCAGACCTGGAGGAGG
AGATATGAGGGACAATTGGAGAAGTGAATTATATAAATATAAAGTAGTAAAAATTGAACCATTAGGAGTA
GCACCCACCAAGGCAAAGAGAAGAGTGGTGCAGAGAGAAAAAAGAGCAGTGGGAATAGGAGCTTTGTTCC
TTGGGTTCTTGGGAGCAGCAGGAAGCACTATGGGCGCAGCGTCAATGACGCTGACGGTACAGGCCAGACA
ATTATTGTCTGGTATAGTGCAGCAGCAGAACAATTTGCTGAGGGCTATTGAGGCGCAACAGCATCTGTTG
CAACTCACAGTCTGGGGCATCAAGCAGCTCCAGGCAAGAATCCTGGCTGTGGAAAGATACCTAAAGGATC
AACAGCTCCTGGGGATTTGGGGTTGCTCTGGAAAACTCATTTGCACCACTGCTGTGCCTTGGAATGCTAG
TTGGAGTAATAAATCTCTGGAACAGATTTGGAATCACACGACCTGGATGGAGTGGGACAGAGAAATTAAC
AATTACACAAGCTTAATACACTCCTTAATTGAAGAATCGCAAAACCAGCAAGAAAAGAATGAACAAGAAT
TATTGGAATTAGATAAATGGGCAAGTTTGTGGAATTGGTTTAACATAACAAATTGGCTGTGGTATATAAA
ATTATTCATAATGATAGTAGGAGGCTTGGTAGGTTTAAGAATAGTTTTTGCTGTACTTTCTATAGTGAAT
AGAGTTAGGCAGGGATATTCACCATTATCGTTTCAGACCCACCTCCCAACCCCGAGGGGACCCGACAGGC
CCGAAGGAATAGAAGAAGAAGGTGGAGAGAGAGACAGAGACAGATCCATTCGATTAGTGAACGGATCTCG
ACGGTATCGGTTTTAAAAGAAAAGGGGGGATTGGGGGGTACAGTGCAGGGGAAAGAATAGTAGACATAAT
AGCAACAGACATACAAACTAAAGAATTACAAAAACAAATTACAAAAATTCAAAATTTTATCGATCATATG
ACTAGAGCGGCCTTAGGCTCCGGTGCGCGTCAGTGGGCAGAGCGCACATCGCCCACAGTCCCCGAGAAGT
TGGGGGGAGGGGTCGGCAATTGAACCGGTGCCTAGAGAAGGTGGCGCGGGGTAAACTGGGAAAGTGATGT
CGTGTACTGGCTCCGCCTTTTTCCCGAGGGTGGGGGAGAACCGTATATAAGTGCAGTAGTCGCCGTGAAC
GTTCTTTTTCGCAACGGGTTTGCCGCCAGAACACAGGTAAGTGCCGTGTGTGGTTCCCGCGGGCCTGGCC
TCTTTACGGGTTATGGCCCTTGCGTGCCTTGAATTACTTCCACCTGGCTCCAGTACGTGATTCTTGATCC
CGAGCTGGAGCCAGGGGCGGGCCTTGCGCTTTAGGAGCCCCTTCGCCTCGTGCTTGAGTTGAGGCCTGGC
CTGGGCGCTGGGGCCGCCGCGTGCGAATCTGGTGGCACCTTCGCGCCTGTCTCGCTGCTTTCGATAAGTC
TCTAGCCATTTAAAATTTTTGATGACCTGCTGCGACGCTTTTTTTCTGGCAAGATAGTCTTGTAAATGCG
GGCCAGGATCTGCACACTGGTATTTCGGTTTTTGGGGCCGCGGGCGGCGACGGGGCCCGTGCGTCCCAGC
GCACATGTTCGGCGAGGCGGGGCCTGCGAGCGCGGCCACCGAGAATCGGACGGGGGTAGTCTCAAGCTGG
CCGGCCTGCTCTGGTGCCTGGCCTCGCGCCGCCGTGTATCGCCCCGCCCTGGGCGGCAAGGCTGGCCCGG
TCGGCACCAGTTGCGTGAGCGGAAAGATGGCCGCTTCCCGGCCCTGCTCCAGGGGGCTCAAAATGGAGGA
CGCGGCGCTCGGGAGAGCGGGCGGGTGAGTCACCCACACAAAGGAAAGGGGCCTTTCCGTCCTCAGCCGT
CGCTTCATGTGACTCCACGGAGTACCGGGCGCCGTCCAGGCACCTCGATTAGTTCTGGAGCTTTTGGAGT
ACGTCGTCTTTAGGTTGGGGGGAGGGGTTTTATGCGATGGAGTTTCCCCACACTGAGTGGGTGGAGACTG
AAGTTAGGCCAGCTTGGCACTTGATGTAATTCTCCTTGGAATTTGCCCTTTTTGAGTTTGGATCTTGGTT
CATTCTCAAGCCTCAGACAGTGGTTCAAAGTTTTTTTCTTCCATTTCAGGTGTCGTGATTAATTAAACGC
GTACCGATAGCTTCGAATTCTGCAGTCGACGATATCACTAGTCTCGAGCATTTTGGCAAAGAATTCGGCA
TGGTGAGCAAGGGCGAGGAGCTGTTCACCGGGGTGGTGCCCATCCTGGTCGAGCTGGACGGCGACGTAAA
CGGCCACAAGTTCAGCGTGTCCGGCGAGGGCGAGGGCGATGCCACCTACGGCAAGCTGACCCTGAAGCTT
CTATGCACCACCGGCAAGCTGCCCGTGCCCTGGCCCACCCTCGTGACCACCCTGGGCTACGGCCTGCAGT
GCTTCGCCCGCTACCCCGACCACATGAAGCAGCACGACTTCTTCAAGTCCGCCATGCCCGAAGGCTACGT
CCAGGAGCGCACCATCTTCTTCAAGGACGACGGCAACTACAAGACCCGCGCCGAGGTGAAGTTCGAGGGC
GACACCCTGGTGAACCGCATCGAGCTGAAGGGCATCGACTTCAAGGAGGACGGCAACATCCTGGGGCACA
AGCTGGAGTACAACTACAACAGCCACAACGTCTATATCACCGCCGACAAGCAGAAGAACGGCATCAAGGC
CAACTTCAAGATCCGCCACAACATCGAGGACGGCGGCGTGCAGCTCGCCGACCACTACCAGCAGAACACC
CCCATCGGCGACGGCCCCGTGCTGCTGCCCGACAACCACTACCTGAGCTACCAGTCCGCCCTGTTCAAAG
ACCCCAACGAGAAGCGCGATCACATGGTCCTGCTGGAGTTCCTGACCGCCGCCGGGATCACTGAGGGCAT
GAACGAGCTGTACCTCGAGATGGCGGACGAGGAGAAGCTGCCGCCCGGCTGGGAGAAGCGCATGAGCCGC
AGCTCAGGCCGAGTGTACTACTTCAACCACATCACTAACGCCAGCCAGTGGGAGCGGCCCAGCGGCAACA
GCAGCAGTGGTGGCAAAAACGGGCAGGGGGAGCCTGCCAGGGGTACCAGTGCTGGTGGTAGTGCTGGTGG
TAGTGCTGGTGGTAGTGCTGGTGGTAGTGCTGGTGGTTCCGGCAGTGCTGGTGGTAGTGCTGGTGGTAGT
ACCAGTGCTGGTGGTAGTGCTGGTGGTAGTGCTGGTGGTAGTGCTGGTGGTAGTGCTGGTGGTTCCGGCA
GTGCTGGTGGTAGTGCTGGTGGTAGTACCAGTGCTGGTGGTAGTGCTGGTGGTAGTGCTGGTGGTAGTGC
TGGTGGTAGTGCTGGTGGTTCCGGCAGTGCTGGTGGTAGTGCTGGTGGTAGTACCAGTGCTGGTGGTAGT
GCTGGTGGTAGTGCTGGTGGTAGTGCTGGTGGTAGTGCTGGTGGTTCCGGACCAGATGTCCCTAGAACTC
CAGTGGATCCAGCATGGCTGTCATTCCAATTTCCGGGCGGCCGCATGGTGAGTAAAGGGGAAGAACTGTT
TACTGGCGTGGTGCCAATTCTGGTCGAACTGGATGGAGATGTAAATGGGCATAAATTTAGTGTGTCTGGA
GAAGGGGAAGGAGACGCTACATATGGGAAACTGACACTGAAATTTATTTGTACTACTGGAAAACTGCCTG
TGCCTTGGCCTACACTCGTGACAACCCTGTCTTGGGGAGTGCAGTGTTTTGCCCGGTATCCTGATCATAT
GAAACAGCATGATTTTTTCAAATCTGCCATGCCTGAGGGATATGTCCAGGAACGGACAATTTTCTTTAAA
GATGATGGGAATTATAAAACACGGGCCGAAGTGAAATTTGAAGGGGATACACTGGTGAATCGGATTGAAC
TGAAAGGAATTGATTTTAAAGAAGATGGGAATATTCTGGGCCATAAACTGGAATATAATTATTTCAGCGA
TAATGTCTACATTACAGCCGATAAACAGAAGAATGGGATTAAAGCCAATTTTAAAATTCGGCATAATATT
GAAGATGGAGGGGTGCAGCTCGCCGATCATTATCAGCAGAATACACCTATTGGGGATGGGCCTGTGCTGC
TGCCTGATAATCATTATCTGAGCACACAGTCTGCCCTGAGCAAGGACCCTAATGAAAAGCGGGACCATAT
GGTCCTGCTGGAATTTCTGACTGCCGCCGGCATTACACTCGGGATGGATGAACTGTCTAGA
Features (pLannotate 1.2.2; 32 found; start..end, strand, type, name):
     51..197     +  CDS            HBsAg (S) (fragment): major/small (S) envelope protein of hepatitis B virus hepatitis B surface antigen
    317..779     +  misc_feature   IRES: internal ribosome entry site (IRES) of the encephalomyocarditis virus (EMCV)
    808..1407    +  CDS            PuroR: puromycin N-acetyltransferase; pac from Streptomyces alboniger; confers resistance to puromycin
   1543..1801    +  ncRNA          HBV PRE 1151-1410: Accession: RF02816 - Hepatitis B virus post-transcriptional regulatory element 1151-1410
   1767..2207    +  CDS            X: X_HBVD3 - Experimental evidence at protein level: Swiss-Prot protein existence level 1. Multifunctional protein that plays a role in silencing host antiviral defenses and promoting viral transcription. Does not seem to be essential for HBV infection. May be directly involved in development of cirrhosis and liver cancer (hepatocellular carcinoma). Most of cytosolic activities involve modulation of cytosolic calcium. The effect on apoptosis is controversial depending on the cell types in which the studies have been conducted. May induce apoptosis by localizing in mitochondria and causing loss of
   2229..2297    +  CDS            nef (fragment): NEF_HV1Z2 - Experimental evidence at protein level: Swiss-Prot protein existence level 1. Extracellular Nef protein targets CD4(+) T-lymphocytes for apoptosis by interacting with CXCR4 surface receptors. From Human immunodeficiency virus type 1 group M subtype D (isolate Z2/CDC-Z34) (HIV-1).
   2299..2532    +  LTR            3' LTR (ΔU3): self-inactivating 3' long terminal repeat (LTR) from HIV-1
   2604..2725    +  polyA_signal   SV40 poly(A) signal: SV40 polyadenylation signal
   2765..2900    +  rep_origin     SV40 ori: SV40 origin of replication
   2921..2939    -  promoter       T7 promoter: promoter for bacteriophage T7 RNA polymerase
   2947..3102    +  CDS            lacZα (fragment): LacZα fragment of β-galactosidase; lacZ fragment
   3107..3535    +  rep_origin     f1 ori (sequence partly withheld): f1 bacteriophage origin of replication; arrow indicates direction of (+) strand synthesis
   3588..3692    +  promoter       AmpR promoter: bla
   3693..4553    +  CDS            AmpR: β-lactamase; bla; confers resistance to ampicillin, carbenicillin, and related antibiotics
   4724..5312    +  rep_origin     ori: high-copy-number ColE1/pMB1/pBR322/pUC origin of replication
   5495..5587    +  CDS            lacI (fragment): lac repressor; lacI; The lac repressor binds to the lac operator to inhibit transcription in E. coli. This inhibition can be relieved by adding lactose or isopropyl-β-D-thiogalactopyranoside (IPTG).
   5600..5621    +  protein_bind   CAP binding site: CAP binding activates transcription in the presence of cAMP. E. coli catabolite activator protein
   5636..5666    +  promoter       lac promoter: promoter for the E. coli lac operon
   5670..5692    +  protein_bind   lac operator (fragment): The lac repressor binds to the lac operator to inhibit transcription in E. coli. This inhibition can be relieved by adding lactose or isopropyl-β-D-thiogalactopyranoside (IPTG). lac repressor encoded by lacI
   5735..5753    +  promoter       T3 promoter: promoter for bacteriophage T3 RNA polymerase
   5781..6007    +  promoter       RSV promoter: Rous sarcoma virus enhancer/promoter
   6008..6188    +  LTR            5' LTR (truncated): truncated 5' long terminal repeat (LTR) from HIV-1
   6235..6360    +  misc_feature   HIV-1 Ψ: packaging signal of human immunodeficiency virus type 1
   6344..6707    +  CDS            HIV-1 gag (fragment): gag protein from human immunodeficiency virus 1; gag
   6853..7086    +  misc_feature   RRE: The Rev response element (RRE) of HIV-1 allows for Rev-dependent mRNA export from the nucleus to the cytoplasm.
   7463..7563    +  CDS            Rev (fragment): human immunodeficiency virus 1 (HIV-1) Rev protein; rev; enhances nuclear export of unspliced and incompletely spliced viral mRNAs
   7577..7694    +  misc_feature   cPPT/CTS: central polypurine tract and central termination sequence of HIV-1
   7722..8884    +  promoter       EF-1α promoter: strong constitutive promoter for human elongation factor EF-1α
   8905..8927    +  misc_feature   MCS (fragment): multiple cloning site
   8966..9679    +  CDS            YPet: YPet is a basic (constitutively fluorescent) yellow fluorescent protein published in 2005, derived from Aequorea victoria. It has moderate acid sensitivity.
   9686..9847    +  CDS            PIN1 (fragment): PIN1_HUMAN - Experimental evidence at protein level: Swiss-Prot protein existence level 1. Peptidyl-prolyl cis/trans isomerase (PPIase) that binds to and isomerizes specific phosphorylated Ser/Thr-Pro (pSer/Thr-Pro) motifs (PubMed:21497122, PubMed:23623683, PubMed:29686383). By inducing conformational changes in a subset of phosphorylated proteins, acts as a molecular switch in multiple cellular processes (PubMed:21497122, PubMed:22033920, PubMed:23623683). Displays a preference for acidic residues located N-terminally to the proline bond to be isomerized. Regulates mitosis presumably by inter
  10271..10981   +  CDS            mTurquoise2: mTurquoise2 is a basic (constitutively fluorescent) cyan fluorescent protein published in 2012, derived from Aequorea victoria. It is reported to be a rapidly-maturing monomer with very low acid sensitivity.
