[The description below was written by a language model from this plasmid's Addgene catalogue record and pLannotate feature annotations shown in this document.]
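Description:
pLV x EF1a_EKAREN4-ires-puro is a self-inactivating HIV-1-based lentiviral transfer vector for stable expression of EKAREN4, an optimized FRET biosensor for ERK activity, in mammalian cells. In bacteria it is maintained by a high-copy ColE1/pUC origin with ampicillin resistance, and an f1 origin and SV40 origin are also present in the backbone. The viral genome is transcribed from an RSV promoter fused to a truncated 5' LTR, and carries the Ψ packaging signal with a partial gag sequence, the Rev response element, cPPT/CTS, and a U3-deleted 3' LTR followed by an SV40 polyadenylation signal. Packaging functions are therefore expected to come from separate helper plasmids. A hepatitis B virus post-transcriptional regulatory element, annotated together with overlapping HBV X and surface antigen fragments, sits within the transcript rather than the more familiar WPRE.

The payload is driven by the human EF-1α promoter. The annotated sensor consists of YPet as the yellow acceptor, a PIN1 fragment that presumably serves as the phospho-binding domain, an unannotated stretch that would hold the linker and ERK substrate region, and mTurquoise2 as the cyan donor, with a C-terminal nuclear localization motif according to the record. ERK phosphorylation of such a sensor changes its conformation and thus the FRET ratio. The design derives from EKAREV. The depositors replaced the donor with a synthetic Turquoise2 carrying 169 silent mutations to reduce recombination between the two related fluorescent protein sequences, and altered the sensor domain by point mutagenesis (K424P, K426W). An EMCV IRES links puromycin N-acetyltransferase to the same transcript, allowing selection of transduced cells. The associated work used it to quantify single-cell ERK dynamics in colorectal cancer organoids.
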