Addgene plasmid #167828: pLV x EF1a_EKAREN4-ires-puro
Purpose: Optimized EKAREV FRET biosensor sensor for ERK
Depositing lab: Hugo Snippert. Depositing organization: University Medical Centre Utrecht. Publication: Quantifying single-cell ERK dynamics in colorectal cancer organoids reveals EGFR as an amplifier of oncogenic MAPK pathway signalling. Ponsioen B, Post JB, Buissant des Amorie JR, Laskaris D, van Ineveld RL, Kersten S, Bertotti A, Sassi F, Sipieter F, Cappe B, Mertens S, Verlaan-Klink I, Boj SF, Vries RGJ, Rehmann H, Vandenabeele P, Riquet FB, Trusolino L, Bos JL, Snippert HJG. Nat Cell Biol. 2021 Apr;23(4):377-390. doi: 10.1038/s41556-021-00654-5. Epub 2021 Apr 1. PubMed 33795873.
Backbone
  Vector backbone: pLV lentiviral vector
  Vector type: Mammalian Expression, Lentiviral
  Selectable markers: Puromycin
Growth in bacteria
  Bacterial resistance: Ampicillin, 100 μg/mL
  Growth temperature: 37°C
  Growth strain: NEB Stable
  Copy number: High Copy
Gene/Insert
  Gene/Insert name: EKAREN4
  Species: Synthetic
  Insert size (bp): 1950
  Mutation: K424P, K426W
  Promoter: EF1a
  Tag / fusion protein: nls localization motif (C terminal on insert)
  Cloning method: Ligation Independent Cloning
  Sequencing primers: 5′ TGGAATTTGCCCTTTTTGAG; 3′ AATGTTAACGACCGGt
Resource information
  A portion of this plasmid was derived from a plasmid made by: EKAREV (Komatsu et al.)
Terms and licenses: Academic/Nonprofit Terms; Industry Terms: Not Available to Industry
Depositor comments: We received EKAREV FRET biosensor from Matsuda-lab (Japan). We subsequently improved by insertion of a Turquoise2 synthetic DNA, including 169 silent mutations (reducing recombination) and adapted the sensor domain by point mutagenesis.
How to cite: pLV x EF1a_EKAREN4-ires-puro was a gift from Hugo Snippert (Addgene plasmid # 167828 ; http://n2t.net/addgene:167828 ; RRID:Addgene_167828)
