>Addgene plasmid #167828 | pLV x EF1a_EKAREN4-ires-puro | depositor partial sequence | sequence record 325724 | EKAREN4 FRET biosensor + polyA
ATGGTGAGCAAGGGCGAGGAGCTGTTCACCGGGGTGGTGCCCATCCTGGTCGAGCTGGACGGCGACGTAA
ACGGCCACAAGTTCAGCGTGTCCGGCGAGGGCGAGGGCGATGCCACCTACGGCAAGCTGACCCTGAAGCT
TCTATGCACCACCGGCAAGCTGCCCGTGCCCTGGCCCACCCTCGTGACCACCCTGGGCTACGGCCTGCAG
TGCTTCGCCCGCTACCCCGACCACATGAAGCAGCACGACTTCTTCAAGTCCGCCATGCCCGAAGGCTACG
TCCAGGAGCGCACCATCTTCTTCAAGGACGACGGCAACTACAAGACCCGCGCCGAGGTGAAGTTCGAGGG
CGACACCCTGGTGAACCGCATCGAGCTGAAGGGCATCGACTTCAAGGAGGACGGCAACATCCTGGGGCAC
AAGCTGGAGTACAACTACAACAGCCACAACGTCTATATCACCGCCGACAAGCAGAAGAACGGCATCAAGG
CCAACTTCAAGATCCGCCACAACATCGAGGACGGCGGCGTGCAGCTCGCCGACCACTACCAGCAGAACAC
CCCCATCGGCGACGGCCCCGTGCTGCTGCCCGACAACCACTACCTGAGCTACCAGTCCGCCCTGTTCAAA
GACCCCAACGAGAAGCGCGATCACATGGTCCTGCTGGAGTTCCTGACCGCCGCCGGGATCACTGAGGGCA
TGAACGAGCTGTACCTCGAGATGGCGGACGAGGAGAAGCTGCCGCCCGGCTGGGAGAAGCGCATGAGCCG
CAGCTCAGGCCGAGTGTACTACTTCAACCACATCACTAACGCCAGCCAGTGGGAGCGGCCCAGCGGCAAC
AGCAGCAGTGGTGGCAAAAACGGGCAGGGGGAGCCTGCCAGGGGTACCAGTGCTGGTGGTAGTGCTGGTG
GTAGTGCTGGTGGTAGTGCTGGTGGTAGTGCTGGTGGTTCCGGCAGTGCTGGTGGTAGTGCTGGTGGTAG
TACCAGTGCTGGTGGTAGTGCTGGTGGTAGTGCTGGTGGTAGTGCTGGTGGTAGTGCTGGTGGTTCCGGC
AGTGCTGGTGGTAGTGCTGGTGGTAGTACCAGTGCTGGTGGTAGTGCTGGTGGTAGTGCTGGTGGTAGTG
CTGGTGGTAGTGCTGGTGGTTCCGGCAGTGCTGGTGGTAGTGCTGGTGGTAGTACCAGTGCTGGTGGTAG
TGCTGGTGGTAGTGCTGGTGGTAGTGCTGGTGGTAGTGCTGGTGGTTCCGGACCAGATGTCCCTAGAACT
CCAGTGGATCCAGCATGGCTGTCATTCCAATTTCCGGGCGGCCGCATGGTGAGTAAAGGGGAAGAACTGT
TTACTGGCGTGGTGCCAATTCTGGTCGAACTGGATGGAGATGTAAATGGGCATAAATTTAGTGTGTCTGG
AGAAGGGGAAGGAGACGCTACATATGGGAAACTGACACTGAAATTTATTTGTACTACTGGAAAACTGCCT
GTGCCTTGGCCTACACTCGTGACAACCCTGTCTTGGGGAGTGCAGTGTTTTGCCCGGTATCCTGATCATA
TGAAACAGCATGATTTTTTCAAATCTGCCATGCCTGAGGGATATGTCCAGGAACGGACAATTTTCTTTAA
AGATGATGGGAATTATAAAACACGGGCCGAAGTGAAATTTGAAGGGGATACACTGGTGAATCGGATTGAA
CTGAAAGGAATTGATTTTAAAGAAGATGGGAATATTCTGGGCCATAAACTGGAATATAATTATTTCAGCG
ATAATGTCTACATTACAGCCGATAAACAGAAGAATGGGATTAAAGCCAATTTTAAAATTCGGCATAATAT
TGAAGATGGAGGGGTGCAGCTCGCCGATCATTATCAGCAGAATACACCTATTGGGGATGGGCCTGTGCTG
CTGCCTGATAATCATTATCTGAGCACACAGTCTGCCCTGAGCAAGGACCCTAATGAAAAGCGGGACCATA
TGGTCCTGCTGGAATTTCTGACTGCCGCCGGCATTACACTCGGGATGGATGAACTGTCTAGACCTAAGAA
GAAGCGTAAGGTGTAA
